>Addgene plasmid #44956 | pFA6a-link-yomRuby-Kan | depositor full sequence | sequence record 62234 | pFA6a-link-yomRuby-Kan sequence 4861 bps
CCGTCAGGGCGCGTCAGCGGGTGTTGGCGGGTGTCGGGGCTGGCTTAACTATGCGGCATCAGAGCAGATT
GTACTGAGAGTGCACCATATGGACATATTGTCGTTAGAACGCGGCTACAATTAATACATAACCTTATGTA
TCATACACATACGATTTAGGTGACACTATAGAACGCGGCCGCCAGCTGAAGCTTCGTACGCTGCAGGTCG
ACGGATCGGTGACGGTGCTGGTTTAATTAACATGAACTCCTTGATTAAGGAAAATATGAGAATGAAAGTT
GTGTTAGAAGGTTCCGTAAACGGTCACCAGTTTAAGTGTACAGGCGAAGGAGAAGGAAACCCTTACATGG
GGACACAAACTATGAGAATCAAGGTAATCGAAGGTGGTCCTCTTCCATTTGCCTTCGACATATTGGCGAC
ATCTTTCATGTACGGCTCTCGAACTTTCATCAAATACCCAAAAGGGATTCCTGACTTTTTCAAACAATCA
TTTCCAGAAGGCTTCACCTGGGAAAGGGTTACAAGATACGAGGATGGTGGCGTTATTACTGTAATGCAAG
ATACTTCACTGGAGGATGGTTGTCTCGTCTACCACGCTCAAGTAAGAGGTGTCAATTTTCCTTCTAATGG
AGCTGTGATGCAGAAAAAGACCAAAGGTTGGGAACCAAATACAGAGATGATGTATCCAGCCGATGGGGGA
CTAAGAGGATATACGCACATGGCTCTTAAGGTCGATGGCGGAGGTCATCTAAGCTGCTCATTTGTTACAA
CTTACAGAAGCAAAAAGACTGTTGGCAACATCAAAATGCCAGGTATACATGCAGTTGACCATCGTTTGGA
AAGATTAGAGGAAAGTGATAATGAGATGTTTGTTGTGCAAAGAGAACATGCAGTCGCAAAATTTGCTGGC
TTAGGTGGTGGGTAAGGCGCGCCACTTCTAAATAAGCGAATTTCTTATGATTTATGATTTTTATTATTAA
ATAAGTTATAAAAAAAATAAGTGTATACAAATTTTAAAGTGACTCTTAGGTTTTAAAACGAAAATTCTTA
TTCTTGAGTAACTCTTTCCTGTAGGTCAGGTTGCTTTCTCAGGTATAGTATGAGGTCGCTCTTATTGACC
ACACCTCTACCGGCAGATCCGCTAGGGATAACAGGGTAATATAGATCTGTTTAGCTTGCCTCGTCCCCGC
CGGGTCACCCGGCCAGCGACATGGAGGCCCAGAATACCCTCCTTGACAGTCTTGACGTGCGCAGCTCAGG
GGCATGATGTGACTGTCGCCCGTACATTTAGCCCATACATCCCCATGTATAATCATTTGCATCCATACAT
TTTGATGGCCGCACGGCGCGAAGCAAAAATTACGGCTCCTCGCTGCAGACCTGCGAGCAGGGAAACGCTC
CCCTCACAGACGCGTTGAATTGTCCCCACGCCGCGCCCCTGTAGAGAAATATAAAAGGTTAGGATTTGCC
ACTGAGGTTCTTCTTTCATATACTTCCTTTTAAAATCTTGCTAGGATACAGTTCTCACATCACATCCGAA
CATAAACAACCATGGGTAAGGAAAAGACTCACGTTTCGAGGCCGCGATTAAATTCCAACATGGATGCTGA
TTTATATGGGTATAAATGGGCTCGCGATAATGTCGGGCAATCAGGTGCGACAATCTATCGATTGTATGGG
AAGCCCGATGCGCCAGAGTTGTTTCTGAAACATGGCAAAGGTAGCGTTGCCAATGATGTTACAGATGAGA
TGGTCAGACTAAACTGGCTGACGGAATTTATGCCTCTTCCGACCATCAAGCATTTTATCCGTACTCCTGA
TGATGCATGGTTACTCACCACTGCGATCCCCGGCAAAACAGCATTCCAGGTATTAGAAGAATATCCTGAT
TCAGGTGAAAATATTGTTGATGCGCTGGCAGTGTTCCTGCGCCGGTTGCATTCGATTCCTGTTTGTAATT
GTCCTTTTAACAGCGATCGCGTATTTCGTCTCGCTCAGGCGCAATCACGAATGAATAACGGTTTGGTTGA
TGCGAGTGATTTTGATGACGAGCGTAATGGCTGGCCTGTTGAACAAGTCTGGAAAGAAATGCATAAGCTT
TTGCCATTCTCACCGGATTCAGTCGTCACTCATGGTGATTTCTCACTTGATAACCTTATTTTTGACGAGG
GGAAATTAATAGGTTGTATTGATGTTGGACGAGTCGGAATCGCAGACCGATACCAGGATCTTGCCATCCT
ATGGAACTGCCTCGGTGAGTTTTCTCCTTCATTACAGAAACGGCTTTTTCAAAAATATGGTATTGATAAT
CCTGATATGAATAAATTGCAGTTTCATTTGATGCTCGATGAGTTTTTCTAATCAGTACTGACAATAAAAA
GATTCTTGTTTTCAAGAACTTGTCATTTGTATAGTTTTTTTATATTGTAGTTGTTCTATTTTAATCAAAT
GTTAGCGTGATTTATATTTTTTTTCGCCTCGACATCATCTGCCCAGATGCGAAGTTAAGTGCGCAGAAAG
TAATATCATGCGTCAATCGTATGTGAATGCTGGTCGCTATACTGCTGTCGATTCGATACTAACGCCGCCA
TCCAGTTTAAACGAGCTCGAATTCATCGATGATATCAGATCCACTAGTGGCCTATGCGGCCGCGGATCTG
CCGGTCTCCCTATAGTGAGTCGTATTAATTTCGATAAGCCAGGTTAACCTGCATTAATGAATCGGCCAAC
GCGCGGGGAGAGGCGGTTTGCGTATTGGGCGCTCTTCCGCTTCCTCGCTCACTGACTCGCTGCGCTCGGT
CGTTCGGCTGCGGCGAGCGGTATCAGCTCACTCAAAGGCGGTAATACGGTTATCCACAGAATCAGGGGAT
AACGCAGGAAAGAACATGTGAGCAAAAGGCCAGCAAAAGGCCAGGAACCGTAAAAAGGCCGCGTTGCTGG
CGTTTTTCCATAGGCTCCGCCCCCCTGACGAGCATCACAAAAATCGACGCTCAAGTCAGAGGTGGCGAAA
CCCGACAGGACTATAAAGATACCAGGCGTTTCCCCCTGGAAGCTCCCTCGTGCGCTCTCCTGTTCCGACC
CTGCCGCTTACCGGATACCTGTCCGCCTTTCTCCCTTCGGGAAGCGTGGCGCTTTCTCAATGCTCACGCT
GTAGGTATCTCAGTTCGGTGTAGGTCGTTCGCTCCAAGCTGGGCTGTGTGCACGAACCCCCCGTTCAGCC
CGACCGCTGCGCCTTATCCGGTAACTATCGTCTTGAGTCCAACCCGGTAAGACACGACTTATCGCCACTG
GCAGCAGCCACTGGTAACAGGATTAGCAGAGCGAGGTATGTAGGCGGTGCTACAGAGTTCTTGAAGTGGT
GGCCTAACTACGGCTACACTAGAAGGACAGTATTTGGTATCTGCGCTCTGCTGAAGCCAGTTACCTTCGG
AAAAAGAGTTGGTAGCTCTTGATCCGGCAAACAAACCACCGCTGGTAGCGGTGGTTTTTTTGTTTGCAAG
CAGCAGATTACGCGCAGAAAAAAAGGATCTCAAGAAGATCCTTTGATCTTTTCTACGGGGTCTGACGCTC
AGTGGAACGAAAACTCACGTTAAGGGATTTTGGTCATGAGATTATCAAAAAGGATCTTCACCTAGATCCT
TTTAAATTAAAAATGAAGTTTTAAATCAATCTAAAGTATATATGAGTAAACTTGGTCTGACAGTTACCAA
TGCTTAATCAGTGAGGCACCTATCTCAGCGATCTGTCTATTTCGTTCATCCATAGTTGCCTGACTCCCCG
TCGTGTAGATAACTACGATACGGGAGGGCTTACCATCTGGCCCCAGTGCTGCAATGATACCGCGAGACCC
ACGCTCACCGGCTCCAGATTTATCAGCAATAAACCAGCCAGCCGGAAGGGCCGAGCGCAGAAGTGGTCCT
GCAACTTTATCCGCCTCCATCCAGTCTATTAATTGTTGCCGGGAAGCTAGAGTAAGTAGTTCGCCAGTTA
ATAGTTTGCGCAACGTTGTTGCCATTGCTACAGGCATCGTGGTGTCACGCTCGTCGTTTGGTATGGCTTC
ATTCAGCTCCGGTTCCCAACGATCAAGGCGAGTTACATGATCCCCCATGTTGTGCAAAAAAGCGGTTAGC
TCCTTCGGTCCTCCGATCGTTGTCAGAAGTAAGTTGGCCGCAGTGTTATCACTCATGGTTATGGCAGCAC
TGCATAATTCTCTTACTGTCATGCCATCCGTAAGATGCTTTTCTGTGACTGGTGAGTACTCAACCAAGTC
ATTCTGAGAATAGTGTATGCGGCGACCGAGTTGCTCTTGCCCGGCGTCAATACGGGATAATACCGCGCCA
CATAGCAGAACTTTAAAAGTGCTCATCATTGGAAAACGTTCTTCGGGGCGAAAACTCTCAAGGATCTTAC
CGCTGTTGAGATCCAGTTCGATGTAACCCACTCGTGCACCCAACTGATCTTCAGCATCTTTTACTTTCAC
CAGCGTTTCTGGGTGAGCAAAAACAGGAAGGCAAAATGCCGCAAAAAAGGGAATAAGGGCGACACGGAAA
TGTTGAATACTCATACTCTTCCTTTTTCAATATTATTGAAGCATTTATCAGGGTTATTGTCTCATGAGCG
GATACATATTTGAATGTATTTAGAAAAATAAACAAATAGGGGTTCCGCGCACATTTCCCCGAAAAGTGCC
ACCTGACGTCTAAGAAACCATTATTATCATGACATTAACCTATAAAAATAGGCGTATCACGAGGCCCTTT
CGTCTCGCGCGTTTCGGTGATGACGGTGAAAACCTCTGACACATGCAGCTCCCGGAGACGGTCACAGCTT
GTCTGTAAGCGGATGCCGGGAGCAGACAAGC
Features (pLannotate 1.2.2; 11 found; start..end, strand, type, name):
     40..91      +  misc_feature   bom (fragment): basis of mobility region from pBR322
    154..172     +  promoter       SP6 promoter: promoter for bacteriophage SP6 RNA polymerase
    242..922     +  CDS            mRuby: mRuby is a basic (constitutively fluorescent) red fluorescent protein published in 2009, derived from Entacmaea quadricolor. It has low acid sensitivity.
    946..1133    +  terminator     ADH1 terminator: S. cerevisiae ADH1; transcription terminator for the S. cerevisiae alcohol dehydrogenase 1 (ADH1) gene
   1208..2564    +  gene           kanMX: yeast selectable marker conferring kanamycin resistance (Wach et al., 1994)
   2669..2687    -  promoter       T7 promoter: promoter for bacteriophage T7 RNA polymerase
   2709..2762    -  CDS            lacI (fragment): lac repressor; lacI; The lac repressor binds to the lac operator to inhibit transcription in E. coli. This inhibition can be relieved by adding lactose or isopropyl-β-D-thiogalactopyranoside (IPTG).
   2945..3533    -  rep_origin     ori: high-copy-number ColE1/pMB1/pBR322/pUC origin of replication
   3704..4564    -  CDS            AmpR: β-lactamase; bla; confers resistance to ampicillin, carbenicillin, and related antibiotics
   4565..4669    -  promoter       AmpR promoter: bla
   4764..4799    +  CDS            rop (fragment): Rop protein, which maintains plasmids at low copy number; rop
