[The description below was written by a language model from this plasmid's Addgene catalogue record and pLannotate feature annotations shown in this document.]
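Description:
pFA6a-link-yomRuby-Kan is a yeast tagging vector built on the pFA6a backbone, designed as a template for fusing a red fluorescent protein to genes in Saccharomyces cerevisiae. The 4,861 nt plasmid is propagated in E. coli through a high-copy ColE1/pUC-type origin and selected with ampicillin via the β-lactamase gene and its native promoter. The feature table shows no yeast replication origin or centromere, consistent with a plasmid that serves as a source of an integrating cassette rather than being maintained episomally in yeast. Short annotated fragments of bom, lacI and rop appear to be backbone remnants with no functional role, and SP6 and T7 phage promoters flank the cassette region.

The payload is yomRuby, a synthetic, yeast codon-optimized version of mRuby, a constitutively fluorescent red protein derived from Entacmaea quadricolor. No yeast promoter is annotated upstream of the coding sequence, which fits its intended use: expression is expected to come from the target gene it is fused to. The "link" in the name suggests a linker sequence preceding the fluorescent protein, although this is not separately annotated. The open reading frame is followed by the S. cerevisiae ADH1 terminator, which ends transcription of the fusion, and then by the kanMX marker, which allows selection of yeast transformants (in practice with the kanamycin-related drug G418).

In cassettes of this family, the tag-terminator-marker module is typically amplified by PCR with primers carrying homology to the target locus and integrated by homologous recombination, usually producing a C-terminal fusion expressed at native levels. It belongs to a set of improved blue, green and red fluorescent protein tagging vectors derived from earlier optimized yeast tagging cassettes.
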