Addgene plasmid #44956: pFA6a-link-yomRuby-Kan
Purpose: Yeast tagging vector to create gene fusion with yeast optimized mRuby with Kan selection
Depositing lab: Wendell Lim & Kurt Thorn. Depositing organization: University of California, San Francisco (UCSF). Publication: Improved Blue, Green, and Red Fluorescent Protein Tagging Vectors for S. cerevisiae. Lee S, Lim WA, Thorn KS. PLoS One. 2013 Jul 2;8(7):e67902. doi: 10.1371/journal.pone.0067902. Print 2013. PubMed 23844123.
Backbone
  Vector backbone: pFA6a
  Vector type: Yeast Expression
  Selectable markers: Kanamycin
Growth in bacteria
  Bacterial resistance: Ampicillin, 100 μg/mL
  Growth temperature: 37°C
  Growth strain: DH5alpha
  Copy number: Unknown
Gene/Insert
  Gene/Insert name: yomRuby (alt name: Yeast Optimized mRuby)
  Species: Synthetic
Terms and licenses: Academic/Nonprofit Terms; Industry Terms: Not Available to Industry
Depositor comments: This vector is derived from the sequences published in “Optimized cassettes for fluorescent protein tagging in Saccharomyces cerevisiae.” Sheff MA, Thorn KS. Yeast. 2004 Jun;21(8):661-70. These plasmids were generated with funding from an NIGMS Systems Biology Center grant, number P50 GM081879. Please acknowledge this grant if you use these plasmids.
How to cite: pFA6a-link-yomRuby-Kan was a gift from Wendell Lim & Kurt Thorn (Addgene plasmid # 44956 ; http://n2t.net/addgene:44956 ; RRID:Addgene_44956)
