>Addgene plasmid #44956 | pFA6a-link-yomRuby-Kan | addgene partial sequence | sequence record 63867 | Sp6 5'-ATTTAGGTGACACTATAG-3'
GGATCGGTGACGGTGCTGGTTTAATTAACATGAACTCCTTGATTAAGGAAAATATGAGAATGAAAGTTGT
GTTAGAAGGTTCCGTAAACGGTCACCAGTTTAAGTGTACAGGCGAAGGAGAAGGAAACCCTTACATGGGG
ACACAAACTATGAGAATCAAGGTAATCGAAGGTGGTCCTCTTCCATTTGCCTTCGACATATTGGCGACAT
CTTTCATGTACGGCTCTCGAACTTTCATCAAATACCCAAAAGGGATTCCTGACTTTTTCAAACAATCATT
TCCAGAAGGCTTCACCTGGGAAAGGGTTACAAGATACGAGGATGGTGGCGTTATTACTGTAATGCAAGAT
ACTTCACTGGAGGATGGTTGTCTCGTCTACCACGCTCAAGTAAGAGGTGTCAATTTTCCTTCTAATGGAG
CTGTGATGCAGAAAAAGACCAAAGGTTGGGAACCAAATACAGAGATGATGTATCCAGCCGATGGGGGACT
AAGAGGATATACGCACATGGCTCTTAAGGTCGATGGCGGAGGTCATCTAAGCTGCTCATTTGTTACAACT
TACAGAAGCAAAAAGACTGTTGGCAACATCAAAATGCCAGGTATACATGCAGTTGACCATCGTTTGGAAA
GATTAGAGGAAAGTGATAATGAGATGTTTGTTGTGCAAAGAGAACATGCAGTCGCAAAATTTGCTGGCTT
AGGTGGTGGGTAAGGCGCGCCACTTCTAAATAAGCGAATTTCTTATGATTTATGATTTTTATTATTAAAT
AAGTTATAAAAAAAA
