>Addgene plasmid #44956 | pFA6a-link-yomRuby-Kan | addgene partial sequence | sequence record 63959 | T7 5'-TAATACGACTCACTATAGGG-3'
GGATCTGATATCATCGATGAATTCGAGCTCGTTTAAACTGGATGGCGGCGTTAGTATCGAATCGACAGCA
GTATAGCGACCAGCATTCACATACGATTGACGCATGATATTACTTTCTGCGCACTTAACTTCGCATCTGG
GCAGATGATGTCGAGGCGAAAAAAAATATAAATCACGCTAACATTTGATTAAAATAGAACAACTACAATA
TAAAAAAACTATACAAATGACAAGTTCTTGAAAACAAGAATCTTTTTATTGTCAGTACTGATTAGAAAAA
CTCATCGAGCATCAAATGAAACTGCAATTTATTCATATCAGGATTATCAATACCATATTTTTGAAAAAGC
CGTTTCTGTAATGAAGGAGAAAACTCACCGAGGCAGTTCCATAGGATGGCAAGATCCTGGTATCGGTCTG
CGATTCCGACTCGTCCAACATCAATACAACCTATTAATTTCCCCTCGTCAAAAATAAGGTTATCAAGTGA
GAAATCACCATGAGTGACGACTGAATCCGGTGAGAATGGCAAAAGCTTATGCATTTCTTTCCAGACTTGT
TCAACAGGCCAGCCATTACGCTCGTCATCAAAATCACTCGCATCAACCAAACCGTTATTCATTCGTGATT
GCGCCTGAGCGAGACGAAATACGCGATCGCTGTTAAAAGGACAATTACAAACAGGAATCGAATGCAACCG
GCGCAGGAACACTGCCAGCGCATCAACAATATTTTCACCTGAATCAGGATATTCTTCTAATACCTGGAAT
GCTGTTTTGCCGGGGATCGCAGTGGTGAGTAACCATGCATCATCAGGAGTACGGATA
